Addgene plasmid #230676: AiP1615 - pAAV-AiE2282m-minBG-SYFP2-WPRE3-BGHpA
Purpose: AiE2282m is an enhancer sequence, designed to drive AAV-mediated transgene expression in specific populations of brain cells
Depositing lab: Allen Institute for Brain Science & Bosiljka Tasic. Depositing organization: Allen Institute. Publication: A suite of enhancer AAVs and transgenic mouse lines for genetic access to cortical cell types. Ben-Simon Y, Hooper M, Narayan S, Daigle TL, Dwivedi D, Way SW, Oster A, Stafford DA, Mich JK, Taormina MJ, Martinez RA, Opitz-Araya X, Roth JR, Alexander JR, Allen S, Amster A, Arbuckle J, Ayala A, Baker PM, Bakken TE, Barcelli T, Barta S, Bendrick J, Bertagnolli D, Bielstein C, Bishwakarma P, Bowlus J, Boyer G, Brouner K, Casian B, Casper T, Chakka AB, Chakrabarty R, Chance RK, Chavan S, Clark M, Colbert K, Collman F, Daniel S, Departee M, DiValentin P, Donadio N, Dotson N, Egdorf T, Fliss T, Gabitto M, Garcia J, Gary A, Gasperini M, Gloe J, Goldy J, Gore BB, Graybuck L, Greisman N, Haeseleer F, Halterman C, Haradon Z, Hastings SD, Helback O, Ho W, Hockemeyer D, Huang C, Huff S, Hunker A, Johansen N, Jones D, Juneau Z, Kalmbach B, Kannan M, Khem S, Kussick E, Kutsal R, Larsen R, Lee C, Lee AY, Leibly M, Lenz GH, Li S, Liang E, Lusk N, Madigan Z, Malloy J, Malone J, McCue R, Melchor J, Mollenkopf T, Moosman S, Morin E, Newman D, Ng L, Ngo K, Omstead V, Otto S, Oyama A, Pena N, Pham T, Phillips E, Pom CA, Potekhina L, Ransford S, Ray PL, Rette D, Reynoldson C, Rimorin C, Rocha D, Ruiz A, Sanchez REA, Sawyer L, Sedeno-Cortes A, Sevigny JP, Shapovalova N, Shepard N, Shulga L, Sigler AR, Siverts L, Soliman S, Somasundaram S, Staats B, Stewart K, Szelenyi E, Tieu M, Trader C, Tran A, van Velthoven CTJ, Walker M, Wang Y, Weed N, Wirthlin M, Wood T, Wynalda B, Yao Z, Zhou T, Ariza J, Dee N, Reding M, Ronellenfitch K, Mufti S, Sunkin SM, Smith KA, Esposito L, Waters J, Thyagarajan B, Yao S, Lein ES, Zeng H, Levi BP, Ngai J, Ting JT, Tasic B. Cell. 2025 May 16:S0092-8674(25)00513-6. doi: 10.1016/j.cell.2025.05.002. PubMed 40403729.
Backbone
  Vector backbone: pAAV2
  Vector type: AAV
Growth in bacteria
  Bacterial resistance: Ampicillin, 100 μg/mL
  Growth temperature: 37°C
  Growth strain: NEB Stable
  Copy number: High Copy
Gene/Insert
  Gene/Insert name: SYFP2
  Species: Synthetic
  Promoter: minBG
  Cloning method: Gibson Cloning
Terms and licenses: Academic/Nonprofit Terms; Industry Terms: Not Available to Industry
How to cite: AiP1615 - pAAV-AiE2282m-minBG-SYFP2-WPRE3-BGHpA was a gift from Allen Institute for Brain Science & Bosiljka Tasic (Addgene plasmid # 230676 ; http://n2t.net/addgene:230676 ; RRID:Addgene_230676)
