[The description below was written by a language model from this plasmid's Addgene catalogue record and pLannotate feature annotations shown in this document.]
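Description:
AiP1615 - pAAV-AiE2282m-minBG-SYFP2-WPRE3-BGHpA is an adeno-associated virus transfer plasmid built on a pAAV2 backbone, about 4.8 kb in the sequenced record. It is maintained in bacteria through a high-copy ColE1/pUC-type origin and selected with ampicillin via the β-lactamase gene and its own promoter. An M13 phage origin is also annotated in the backbone, along with short remnants of pBR322 bom and rop sequences. The expression cassette is flanked by AAV2 inverted terminal repeats, which are the cis elements needed for replication and packaging of the intervening DNA into recombinant AAV particles. The downstream ITR is annotated in full, whereas the upstream one was detected only as short fragments.

The payload is an enhancer-reporter unit. According to the name and catalogue fields, the AiE2282m enhancer sits upstream of a minimal beta-globin promoter (minBG). Neither element is annotated in the feature table, but the unannotated stretch between the upstream ITR and the reporter is where they would lie. A minimal promoter has little activity on its own, so transcription depends on the enhancer, which is intended to restrict expression to particular populations of brain cells. The record does not state which populations. The reporter is SYFP2, a rapidly maturing monomeric yellow fluorescent protein derived from Aequorea victoria. It is followed by WPRE3, a shortened woodchuck hepatitis virus posttranscriptional element that boosts transcript expression, seen here as two WPRE fragments, and then by the bovine growth hormone polyadenylation signal. The construct is used to make enhancer AAVs that fluorescently label targeted cell types and allow the enhancer's specificity to be assessed in brain tissue.
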