Features (pLannotate 1.2.2; 14 found; start..end, strand, type, name):
     12..39      +  repeat_region  AAV2 ITR (fragment): inverted terminal repeat of adeno-associated virus serotype 2 inverted
     68..95      +  repeat_region  AAV2 ITR (fragment): inverted terminal repeat of adeno-associated virus serotype 2 inverted
    776..1492    +  CDS            SYFP2: SYFP2 is a basic (constitutively fluorescent) yellow fluorescent protein published in 2006, derived from Aequorea victoria. It is reported to be a very rapidly-maturing monomer with moderate acid sensitivity.
   1532..1689    +  misc_feature   WPRE (fragment): woodchuck hepatitis virus posttranscriptional regulatory element
   1695..1775    +  misc_feature   WPRE (fragment): woodchuck hepatitis virus posttranscriptional regulatory element
   1792..1903    +  polyA_signal   bGH poly(A) signal: bovine growth hormone polyadenylation signal
   2021..2161    +  repeat_region  AAV2 ITR: inverted terminal repeat of adeno-associated virus serotype 2 inverted
   2166..2217    -  misc_feature   bom (fragment): basis of mobility region from pBR322
   2236..2616    +  rep_origin     M13 ori (sequence partly withheld): M13 bacteriophage origin of replication; arrow indicates direction of (+) strand synthesis
   2692..2741    -  misc_feature   bom (fragment): basis of mobility region from pBR322
   2843..2878    -  CDS            rop (fragment): Rop protein, which maintains plasmids at low copy number; rop
   2973..3077    +  promoter       AmpR promoter: bla
   3078..3938    +  CDS            AmpR: β-lactamase; bla; confers resistance to ampicillin, carbenicillin, and related antibiotics
   4109..4697    +  rep_origin     ori: high-copy-number ColE1/pMB1/pBR322/pUC origin of replication
>Addgene plasmid #230676 | AiP1615 - pAAV-AiE2282m-minBG-SYFP2-WPRE3-BGHpA | addgene full sequence | sequence record 471047 | Addgene NGS Result
CCTGCAGGCAGCTGCGCGCTCGCTCGCTCACTGAGGCCGCCCGGGCGTCGGGCGACCTTTGGTCGCCCGG
CCTCAGTGAGCGAGCGAGCGCGCAGAGAGGGAGTGGCCAACTCCATCACTAGGGGTTCCTGCGGCCGCAC
GCGTTGTAAGAGTAATAATCGCCGGCGCCTGGTGACTCTGAAGCCAATCTGTTGTTGGGGGACCCAGGCA
CCAGGCCAGAAGTGGGATTCCAAGTCATGCCTCCCCACCCACACAGGCCTCTCAAGGCCCTGGATAACAA
AGGGAAGCATCCAGAGAAGGGGGAACTGCTCTTCCTTCCCCTCCAACCCCAACTGTGCTCACATATAGAA
GCAGATCTGATGACCTTAGCAAAGCTGTCCCGGCCTGAAGGATCTTGCAAGCTCAGACTTTCTGGGGCCT
GTGCTCTGGCGGCAAACTGGGCTTCCTGGGCTGGGAGGGGTGAGCTTCCTTCCCCTTTGGGTGGCCTTGG
TCAGTCTTTGGGGACCACAGTAAGTGCATCAAGATAGACTTGAACAAAAGACTTTCATGGAGGCTGATTT
CTAACAGGGAAGTCTCTAGGTGGCCTGTATGTTCTGAGCCAGTCAATCCTGCCCTGTGACAGGAAAGAAA
CTGTCACTGAGTCCCATAGCTGGATTCTGTATGTGACTCGCCGGCGGAGCTCGGGCTGGGCATAAAAGTC
AGGGCAGAGCCATCTATTGCTTACATTTGCTTCTGGGATCCAGATCTTTCGAAGCTAGCGCTACCGGTCG
CCACCATGGTGAGCAAGGGCGAGGAGCTGTTCACCGGGGTGGTGCCCATCCTGGTCGAGCTGGACGGCGA
CGTAAACGGCCACAAGTTCAGCGTGTCCGGCGAGGGCGAGGGCGATGCCACCTACGGCAAGCTGACCCTG
AAGCTGATCTGCACCACCGGCAAGCTGCCCGTGCCCTGGCCCACCCTCGTGACCACCCTGGGCTACGGCG
TGCAGTGCTTCGCCCGCTACCCCGACCACATGAAGCAGCACGACTTCTTCAAGTCCGCCATGCCCGAAGG
CTACGTCCAGGAGCGCACCATCTTCTTCAAGGACGACGGCAACTACAAGACCCGCGCCGAGGTGAAGTTC
GAGGGCGACACCCTGGTGAACCGCATCGAGCTGAAGGGCATCGACTTCAAGGAGGACGGCAACATCCTGG
GGCACAAGCTGGAGTACAACTACAACAGCCACAACGTCTATATCACCGCCGACAAGCAGAAGAACGGCAT
CAAGGCCAACTTCAAGATCCGCCACAACATCGAGGACGGCGGCGTGCAGCTCGCCGACCACTACCAGCAG
AACACCCCCATCGGCGACGGCCCCGTGCTGCTGCCCGACAACCACTACCTGAGCTACCAGTCCAAGCTGA
GCAAAGACCCCAACGAGAAGCGCGATCACATGGTCCTGCTGGAGTTCGTGACCGCCGCCGGGATCACTCT
CGGCATGGACGAGCTGTACAAGTAAGTCGACGGCGCGCCGCGGCCGCGAATTCGATATCATAATCAACCT
CTGGATTACAAAATTTGTGAAAGATTGACTGGTATTCTTAACTATGTTGCTCCTTTTACGCTATGTGGAT
ACGCTGCTTTAATGCCTTTGTATCATGCTATTGCTTCCCGTATGGCTTTCATTTTCTCCTCCTTGTATAA
ATCCTGGTTAGTTCTTGCCACGGCGGAACTCATCGCCGCCTGCCTTGCCCGCTGCTGGACAGGGGCTCGG
CTGTTGGGCACTGACAATTCCGTGGCTCGAGAGATCTTCGACTGTGCCTTCTAGTTGCCAGCCATCTGTT
GTTTGCCCCTCCCCCGTGCCTTCCTTGACCCTGGAAGGTGCCACTCCCACTGTCCTTTCCTAATAAAATG
AGGAAATTGCATCGCATTGTCTGAGTAGGTGTCATTCTATTCTGGGGGGTGGGGTGGGGCAGGACAGCAA
GGGGGAGGATTGGGAAGACAATAGCAGGCATGAGATCTCACGTGCGGACCGAGCGGCCGCAGGAACCCCT
AGTGATGGAGTTGGCCACTCCCTCTCTGCGCGCTCGCTCGCTCACTGAGGCCGGGCGACCAAAGGTCGCC
CGACGCCCGGGCTTTGCCCGGGCGGCCTCAGTGAGCGAGCGAGCGCGCAGCTGCCTGCAGGGGCGCCTGA
TGCGGTATTTTCTCCTTACGCATCTGTGCGGTATTTCACACCGCATA
[142 nt withheld, positions 2218-2359]
C
[141 nt withheld, positions 2361-2501]
CCTTTGACGTTGGAGTCCACGTTCTTT
[37 nt withheld, positions 2529-2565]
ACCCTATCTCGGGCTATTCTTTTGATTTATAAGGGATTTTGCCGATTTCGGCCTATTGGTTAAAAAATGA
GCTGATTTAACAAAAATTTAACGCGAATTTTAACAAAATATTAACGTTTACAATTTTATGGTGCACTCTC
AGTACAATCTGCTCTGATGCCGCATAGTTAAGCCAGCCCCGACACCCGCCAACACCCGCTGACGCGCCCT
GACGGGCTTGTCTGCTCCCGGCATCCGCTTACAGACAAGCTGTGACCGTCTCCGGGAGCTGCATGTGTCA
GAGGTTTTCACCGTCATCACCGAAACGCGCGAGACGAAAGGGCCTCGTGATACGCCTATTTTTATAGGTT
AATGTCATGATAATAATGGTTTCTTAGACGTCAGGTGGCACTTTTCGGGGAAATGTGCGCGGAACCCCTA
TTTGTTTATTTTTCTAAATACATTCAAATATGTATCCGCTCATGAGACAATAACCCTGATAAATGCTTCA
ATAATATTGAAAAAGGAAGAGTATGAGTATTCAACATTTCCGTGTCGCCCTTATTCCCTTTTTTGCGGCA
TTTTGCCTTCCTGTTTTTGCTCACCCAGAAACGCTGGTGAAAGTAAAAGATGCTGAAGATCAGTTGGGTG
CACGAGTGGGTTACATCGAACTGGATCTCAACAGCGGTAAGATCCTTGAGAGTTTTCGCCCCGAAGAACG
TTTTCCAATGATGAGCACTTTTAAAGTTCTGCTATGTGGCGCGGTATTATCCCGTATTGACGCCGGGCAA
GAGCAACTCGGTCGCCGCATACACTATTCTCAGAATGACTTGGTTGAGTACTCACCAGTCACAGAAAAGC
ATCTTACGGATGGCATGACAGTAAGAGAATTATGCAGTGCTGCCATAACCATGAGTGATAACACTGCGGC
CAACTTACTTCTGACAACGATCGGAGGACCGAAGGAGCTAACCGCTTTTTTGCACAACATGGGGGATCAT
GTAACTCGCCTTGATCGTTGGGAACCGGAGCTGAATGAAGCCATACCAAACGACGAGCGTGACACCACGA
TGCCTGTAGCAATGGCAACAACGTTGCGCAAACTATTAACTGGCGAACTACTTACTCTAGCTTCCCGGCA
ACAATTAATAGACTGGATGGAGGCGGATAAAGTTGCAGGACCACTTCTGCGCTCGGCCCTTCCGGCTGGC
TGGTTTATTGCTGATAAATCTGGAGCCGGTGAGCGTGGGTCTCGCGGTATCATTGCAGCACTGGGGCCAG
ATGGTAAGCCCTCCCGTATCGTAGTTATCTACACGACGGGGAGTCAGGCAACTATGGATGAACGAAATAG
ACAGATCGCTGAGATAGGTGCCTCACTGATTAAGCATTGGTAACTGTCAGACCAAGTTTACTCATATATA
CTTTAGATTGATTTAAAACTTCATTTTTAATTTAAAAGGATCTAGGTGAAGATCCTTTTTGATAATCTCA
TGACCAAAATCCCTTAACGTGAGTTTTCGTTCCACTGAGCGTCAGACCCCGTAGAAAAGATCAAAGGATC
TTCTTGAGATCCTTTTTTTCTGCGCGTAATCTGCTGCTTGCAAACAAAAAAACCACCGCTACCAGCGGTG
GTTTGTTTGCCGGATCAAGAGCTACCAACTCTTTTTCCGAAGGTAACTGGCTTCAGCAGAGCGCAGATAC
CAAATACTGTCCTTCTAGTGTAGCCGTAGTTAGGCCACCACTTCAAGAACTCTGTAGCACCGCCTACATA
CCTCGCTCTGCTAATCCTGTTACCAGTGGCTGCTGCCAGTGGCGATAAGTCGTGTCTTACCGGGTTGGAC
TCAAGACGATAGTTACCGGATAAGGCGCAGCGGTCGGGCTGAACGGGGGGTTCGTGCACACAGCCCAGCT
TGGAGCGAACGACCTACACCGAACTGAGATACCTACAGCGTGAGCTATGAGAAAGCGCCACGCTTCCCGA
AGGGAGAAAGGCGGACAGGTATCCGGTAAGCGGCAGGGTCGGAACAGGAGAGCGCACGAGGGAGCTTCCA
GGGGGAAACGCCTGGTATCTTTATAGTCCTGTCGGGTTTCGCCACCTCTGACTTGAGCGTCGATTTTTGT
GATGCTCGTCAGGGGGGCGGAGCCTATGGAAAAACGCCAGCAACGCGGCCTTTTTACGGTTCCTGGCCTT
TTGCTGGCCTTTTGCTCACATGT
